>Addgene plasmid #231594 | pAV-H1promoter-2xTetO-High_ribosome_load-Tornado-2xALFA-10xSunTag | addgene full sequence | sequence record 459529 | Addgene NGS Result
ATTGAGATGCATGCTTTGCATACTTCTGCCTGCTGGGGAGCCTGGGGACTTTCCACACCCTAACTGACAC
ACATTCCACAGCCGGATCCAAGGTCGGGCAGGAAGAACGCTGACGTCATCAACCCGCTCCAAGGAATCGC
GGGCCCAGTGTCACTAGGCGGGAACACCCAGCGCGCGTGCGCCCTGGCAGGAAGATGGCTGTGAGGGACA
GGGGAGTGGCGCCCTGCAATATTTGCATGTCGCTATGTGTTCTGGGAAATCACCATAAACGTGAAATCCC
TATCAGTGATAGAGACTTATAAGTTCCCTATCAGTGATAGAGATCCCGGTGCTCGCTTCGGCAGCACATA
TACTAGTCGACGACTCTAGCGTTTAAAGGTTCAGTCACAATTCACAGATAGCCACCATGGTACGCGTACT
GTCGACGTCGACGGGCCGCACTCGCCGGTCCCAAGCCCGGATAAAATGGGAGGGGGCGGGAAACCGCCTA
ACCATACCGAGTGCGGCCGCAGGATCTGGATCTGGAAGCAGGCTGGAGGAAGAGCTGAGGAGACGCCTGA
CTGAGCCAGGTGGCGGAGGTTCTAGTAGCAGACTGGAGGAGGAGCTGAGAAGAAGACTGACCGAGCCCGG
TGGTGGAGGCAGCACCGGTGCGGAAGAAGAACTTTTGAGCAAGAATTATCATCTTGAGAACGAAGTGGCT
CGTCTTAAGAAAGGTTCTGGCAGTGGAGAAGAACTGCTTTCAAAGAATTACCACCTGGAAAATGAGGTAG
CTAGACTGAAAAAGGGGAGCGGAAGTGGGGAGGAGTTGCTGAGCAAAAATTATCATTTGGAGAACGAAGT
AGCACGACTAAAGAAAGGGTCCGGATCGGGTGAGGAGTTACTCTCGAAAAATTATCATCTCGAAAACGAA
GTGGCTCGGCTAAAAAAGGGCAGTGGTTCTGGAGAAGAGCTATTATCTAAAAACTACCACCTCGAAAATG
AGGTGGCACGCTTAAAAAAGGGAAGTGGCAGTGGTGAAGAGCTACTATCCAAGAATTATCATCTTGAGAA
CGAGGTAGCGCGTTTGAAGAAGGGTTCCGGCTCAGGAGAGGAACTGCTCTCGAAGAACTATCATCTTGAA
AATGAGGTCGCTCGATTAAAAAAGGGATCGGGCAGTGGTGAGGAACTACTTTCAAAGAATTACCACCTCG
AAAACGAAGTAGCTCGATTAAAGAAAGGTTCAGGGTCGGGTGAAGAATTACTGAGTAAAAATTATCATCT
GGAAAATGAGGTAGCGAGACTAAAAAAGGGGAGTGGTTCTGGCGAGGAATTGCTATCGAAAAATTATCAT
CTTGAGAACGAAGTTGCTAGGCTCAAAAAGGGCTCAGGCTCAGGCGGTGGAGGCAGTGGTACCCCCAAGA
AGAAGCGCAAGGTGAATGCCACCATGGCTAGCGCGGTCGGCGTGGACTGTAGAACACTGCCAATGCCGGT
CCCAAGCCCGGATAAAAGTGGAGGGTACAGTCCACGCTCTAGAGCGGACTTCGGTCCGCTTTTTACTAGG
ACCTGCAGGCATGCAAGCTTGACGTCGGTTACCGATATCCATATGGCGACCGCATCGATCTCGAGCCGAG
GACTAGTAACTTGTTTATTGCAGCTTATAATGGTTACAAATAAAGCAATAGCATCACAAATTTCACAAAT
AAAGCATTTTTTTCACTGCATTCTAGTTGTGGTTTGTCCAAACTCATCAATGTATCTTATCATGTCTTAC
GTAGATAAGTAGCATGGCGGGTTAATCATTAACTACAAGGAACCCCTAGTGATGGAGTTGGCCACTCCCT
CTCTGCGCGCTCGCTCGCTCACTGAGGCCGGGCGACCAAAGGTCGCCCGACGCCCGGGCTTTGCCCGGGC
GGCCTCAGTGAGCGAGCGAGCGCGCAGAGAGGGACAGATCTGCAGATCTGCTGGCGTAATAGCGAAGAGG
CCCGCACCGATCGCCCTTCCCAACAGTTGCGCAGCCTGAATGGCGAATGGAAATTGTAAGCGTTAATATT
TTGTTAAAATTCGCGTTAAATTTTTGTTAAATCAGCTCATTTTTTAACCAATAGGCCGAAATCGGCAAAA
TCCCTTATAAATCAAAAGAATAGACCGAGATAGGGT
[37 nt withheld, positions 2137-2173]
AAAGAACGTGGACTCCAACGTCAAAGG
[49 nt withheld, positions 2201-2249]
T
[91 nt withheld, positions 2251-2341]
G
[124 nt withheld, positions 2343-2466]
CAGGTGGCACTTTTCGGGGAAATGTGCGCGGAACCCCTATTTGTTTATTTTTCTAAATACATTCAAATAT
GTATCCGCTCATGAGACAATAACCCTGATAAATGCTTCAATAATATTGAAAAAGGAAGAGTATGAGTATT
CAACATTTCCGTGTCGCCCTTATTCCCTTTTTTGCGGCATTTTGCCTTCCTGTTTTTGCTCACCCAGAAA
CGCTGGTGAAAGTAAAAGATGCTGAAGATCAGTTGGGTGCACGAGTGGGTTACATCGAACTGGATCTCAA
CAGCGGTAAGATCCTTGAGAGTTTTCGCCCCGAAGAACGTTTTCCAATGATGAGCACTTTTAAAGTTCTG
CTATGTGGCGCGGTATTATCCCGTATTGACGCCGGGCAAGAGCAACTCGGTCGCCGCATACACTATTCTC
AGAATGACTTGGTTGAGTACTCACCAGTCACAGAAAAGCATCTTACGGATGGCATGACAGTAAGAGAATT
ATGCAGTGCTGCCATAACCATGAGTGATAACACTGCGGCCAACTTACTTCTGACAACGATCGGAGGACCG
AAGGAGCTAACCGCTTTTTTGCACAACATGGGGGATCATGTAACTCGCCTTGATCGTTGGGAACCGGAGC
TGAATGAAGCCATACCAAACGACGAGCGTGACACCACGATGCCTGTAGCAATGGCAACAACGTTGCGCAA
ACTATTAACTGGCGAACTACTTACTCTAGCTTCCCGGCAACAATTAATAGACTGGATGGAGGCGGATAAA
GTTGCAGGACCACTTCTGCGCTCGGCCCTTCCGGCTGGCTGGTTTATTGCTGATAAATCTGGAGCCGGTG
AGCGTGGGTCTCGCGGTATCATTGCAGCACTGGGGCCAGATGGTAAGCCCTCCCGTATCGTAGTTATCTA
CACGACGGGGAGTCAGGCAACTATGGATGAACGAAATAGACAGATCGCTGAGATAGGTGCCTCACTGATT
AAGCATTGGTAACTGTCAGACCAAGTTTACTCATATATACTTTAGATTGATTTAAAACTTCATTTTTAAT
TTAAAAGGATCTAGGTGAAGATCCTTTTTGATAATCTCATGACCAAAATCCCTTAACGTGAGTTTTCGTT
CCACTGAGCGTCAGACCCCGTAGAAAAGATCAAAGGATCTTCTTGAGATCCTTTTTTTCTGCGCGTAATC
TGCTGCTTGCAAACAAAAAAACCACCGCTACCAGCGGTGGTTTGTTTGCCGGATCAAGAGCTACCAACTC
TTTTTCCGAAGGTAACTGGCTTCAGCAGAGCGCAGATACCAAATACTGTTCTTCTAGTGTAGCCGTAGTT
AGGCCACCACTTCAAGAACTCTGTAGCACCGCCTACATACCTCGCTCTGCTAATCCTGTTACCAGTGGCT
GCTGCCAGTGGCGATAAGTCGTGTCTTACCGGGTTGGACTCAAGACGATAGTTACCGGATAAGGCGCAGC
GGTCGGGCTGAACGGGGGGTTCGTGCACACAGCCCAGCTTGGAGCGAACGACCTACACCGAACTGAGATA
CCTACAGCGTGAGCTATGAGAAAGCGCCACGCTTCCCGAAGGGAGAAAGGCGGACAGGTATCCGGTAAGC
GGCAGGGTCGGAACAGGAGAGCGCACGAGGGAGCTTCCAGGGGGAAACGCCTGGTATCTTTATAGTCCTG
TCGGGTTTCGCCACCTCTGACTTGAGCGTCGATTTTTGTGATGCTCGTCAGGGGGGCGGAGCCTATGGAA
AAACGCCAGCAACGCGGCCTTTTTACGGTTCCTGGCCTTTTGCTGGCCTTTTGCTCACATGTTCTTTCCT
GCGTTATCCCCTGATTCTGTGGATAACCGTATTACCGCCTTTGAGTGAGCTGATACCGCTCGCCGCAGCC
GAACGACCGAGCGCAGCGAGTCAGTGAGCGAGCGCGCAGAGAGGGAGTGGCCAACTCCATCACTAGGGGT
TCCTGGAGGGGTGGAGTCGTGACGTGAATTACGTCATAGGGTTAGGGAGGTCCTGGATCGATCCAGACAT
GATAAGATACATTGATGAGTTTGGACAAACCACAACTAGAATGCAGTGAAAAAAATGCTTTATTTGTGAA
ATTTGTGATGCTATTGCTTTATTTGTAACCATTATAAGCTGCAATAAACAAGTTAACAACAACAATTGCA
TTCATTTTATGTTTCAGGTTCAGGGGGAGGTGTGGGAGGTTTTTTAAAGCAAGTAAAACCTCTACAAATG
TGGTATGGCTGATTATGATCTCTAGTCAAGGCACTATACATCAAATATTCCTTATTAACCCCTTTACAAA
TTAAAAAGCTAAAGGTACACAATTTTTGAGCATAGTTATTAATAGCAGACACTCTATGCCTGTGTGGAGT
AAGAAAAAACAGTATGTTATGATTATAACTGTTATGCCTACTTATAAAGGTTACAGAATATTTTTCCATA
ATTTTCTTGTATAGCAGTGCAGCTTTTTCCTTTGTGGTGTAAATAGCAAAGCAAGCAAGAGTTCTATTAC
TAAACACAGCATGACTCAAAAAACTTAGCAATTCTGAAGGAAAGTCCTTGGGGTCTTCTACCTTTCTCTT
CTTTTTTGGAGGAGTAGAATGTTGAGAGTCAGCAGTAGCCTCATCATCACTAGATGGCATTTCTTCTGAG
CAAAACAGGTTTTCCTCATTAAAGGCATTCCACCACTGCTCCCATTCATCAGTTCCATAGGTTGGAATCT
AAAATACACAAACAATTAGAATCAGTAGTTTAACACATTATACACTTAAAAATTTTATATTTACCTTAGA
GCTTTAAATCTCTGTAGGTAGTTTGTCCAATTATGTCACACCACAGAAGTAAGGTTCCTTCACAAAGATC
CGGACCAAAGCGGCCATCGTGCCTCCCCACTCCTGCAGTTCGGGGGCATGGATGCGCGGATAGCCGCTGC
TGGTTTCCTGGATGCCGACGGATTTGCACTGCCGGTAGAACTCCGCGAGGTCGTCCAGCCTCAGGCAGCA
GCTGAACCAACTCGCGAGGGGATCGAGCCCGGGGTGGGCGAAGAACTCCAGCATGAGATCCCCGCGCTGG
AGGATCATCCAGCCGGCGTCCCGGAAAACGATTCCGAAGCCCAACCTTTCATAGAAGGCGGCGGTGGAAT
CGAAATCTCGTGATGGCAGGTTGGGCGTCGCTTGGTCGGTCATTTCGAACCCCAGAGTCCCGCTCAGAAG
AACTCGTCAAGAAGGCGATAGAAGGCGATGCGCTGCGAATCGGGAGCGGCGATACCGTAAAGCACGAGGA
AGCGGTCAGCCCATTCGCCGCCAAGCTCTTCAGCAATATCACGGGTAGCCAACGCTATGTCCTGATAGCG
GTCCGCCACACCCAGCCGGCCACAGTCGATGAATCCAGAAAAGCGGCCATTTTCCACCATGATATTCGGC
AAGCAGGCATCGCCATGGGTCACGACGAGATCCTCGCCGTCGGGCATGCGCGCCTTGAGCCTGGCGAACA
GTTCGGCTGGCGCGAGCCCCTGATGCTCTTCGTCCAGATCATCCTGATCGACAAGACCGGCTTCCATCCG
AGTACGTGCTCGCTCGATGCGATGTTTCGCTTGGTGGTCGAATGGGCAGGTAGCCGGATCAAGCGTATGC
AGCCGCCGCATTGCATCAGCCATGATGGATACTTTCTCGGCAGGAGCAAGGTGAGATGACAGGAGATCCT
GCCCCGGCACTTCGCCCAATAGCAGCCAGTCCCTTCCCGCTTCAGTGACAACGTCGAGCACAGCTGCGCA
AGGAACGCCCGTCGTGGCCAGCCACGATAGCCGCGCTGCCTCGTCCTGCAGTTCATTCAGGGCACCGGAC
AGGTCGGTCTTGACAAAAAGAACCGGGCGCCCCTGCGCTGACAGCCGGAACACGGCGGCATCAGAGCAGC
CGATTGTCTGTTGTGCCCAGTCATAGCCGAATAGCCTCTCCACCCAAGCGGCCGGAGAACCTGCGTGCAA
TCCATCTTGTTCAATCATGCGAAACGATCCTCATCCTGTCTCTTGATCAGATCTTGATCCCCTGCGCCAT
CAGATCCTTGGCGGCAAGAAAGCCATCCAGTTTACTTTGCAGGGCTTCCCAACCTTACCAGAGGGCGCCC
CAGCTGGCAATTCCGGTTCGCTTGCTGTCCATAAAACCGCCCAGTCTAGCTATCGCCATGTAAGCCCACT
GCAAGCTACCTGCTTTCTCTTTGCGCTTGCGTTTTCCCTTGTCCAGATAGCCCAGTAGCTGACATTCATC
CGGGGTCAGCACCGTTTCTGCGGACTGGCTTTCTACGTGTTCCGCTTCCTTTAGCAGCCCTTGCGCCCTG
AGTGCTTGCGGCAGCGTGAAGCTTTTTGCAAAAGCCTAGGCCTCCAAAAAAGCCTCCTCACTACTTCTGG
AATAGCTCAGAGGCCGAGGCGGCCTCGGCCTCTGCATAAATAAAAAAAATTAGTCAGCCATGGGGCGGAG
AATGGGCGGAACTGGGCGGAGTTAGGGGCGGGATGGGCGGAGTTAGGGGCGGGACTATGGTTGCTGACTA
ATTGAGATGCATGCTTTGCATACTTCTGCCTGCTGGGGAGCCTGGGGACTTTCCACACCTGGTTGCTGAC
TA
Features (pLannotate 1.2.2; 23 found; start..end, strand, type, name):
    229..323     +  promoter       H1-2O2 promoter: doxycycline-inducible variant of the human H1 RNA promoter (Henriksen et al., 2007)
    437..503     +  ncRNA          twister-P3 (fragment): Accession: RF03154 - type-P3 twister ribozyme
    656..712     +  CDS            GCN4_v4: GCN4 peptide optimized to improve solubility while preserving binding to an scFv-GFP fusion protein (Tanenbaum et al., 2014)
   1030..1053    +  CDS            GCN4_v4 (fragment): GCN4 peptide optimized to improve solubility while preserving binding to an scFv-GFP fusion protein (Tanenbaum et al., 2014)
   1322..1344    +  CDS            GCN4_v4 (fragment): GCN4 peptide optimized to improve solubility while preserving binding to an scFv-GFP fusion protein (Tanenbaum et al., 2014)
   1540..1560    +  misc_feature   MCS (fragment): pUC18/19 multiple cloning site
   1618..1739    +  polyA_signal   SV40 poly(A) signal: SV40 polyadenylation signal
   1788..1917    +  repeat_region  AAV2 ITR (fragment): inverted terminal repeat of adeno-associated virus serotype 2 inverted
   1940..2007    +  CDS            lacZα (fragment): LacZα fragment of β-galactosidase; lacZ fragment
   2038..2466    -  rep_origin     f1 ori (sequence partly withheld): f1 bacteriophage origin of replication; arrow indicates direction of (+) strand synthesis
   2493..2597    +  promoter       AmpR promoter: bla
   2598..3458    +  CDS            AmpR: β-lactamase; bla; confers resistance to ampicillin, carbenicillin, and related antibiotics
   3629..4217    +  rep_origin     ori: high-copy-number ColE1/pMB1/pBR322/pUC origin of replication
   4382..4430    -  repeat_region  AAV2 ITR (fragment): inverted terminal repeat of adeno-associated virus serotype 2 inverted
   4486..4620    -  polyA_signal   SV40 poly(A) signal: SV40 polyadenylation signal
   4643..4726    -  CDS            large T antigen (fragment): large T antigen from SV40 (simian virus 40)
   5045..5065    -  CDS            SV40 NLS: nuclear localization signal of SV40 (simian virus 40) large T antigen
   5195..5260    -  intron         small t intron: SV40 (simian virus 40) small t antigen intron
   5262..5336    -  CDS            small t antigen (fragment): SV40 (simian virus 40) small t antigen
   5339..5659    -  CDS            ble (fragment): BLE_KLEPN - Experimental evidence at protein level: Swiss-Prot protein existence level 1. Binding protein with a strong affinity to the bleomycin family of antibiotics. Binds to CL990; an antimitotic-antibiotic compound. From Klebsiella pneumoniae.
   5683..6474    -  CDS            neo: KKA2_KLEPN - Also known as kan, nptII. Experimental evidence at protein level: Swiss-Prot protein existence level 1. Resistance to kanamycin, neomycin, paromomycin, ribostamycin, butirosin and gentamicin B. From Klebsiella pneumoniae.
   6506..6829    -  CDS            tnpA (fragment): TN5P_ECOLX - Also known as tnp. Experimental evidence at protein level: Swiss-Prot protein existence level 1. Mediates transposition of transposon Tn5 by a 'cut and paste' mechanism. First, the monomeric transposase binds the 19 bp inverted DNA repeats flanking the transposon. Then, dimerization of the DNA- bound transposase creates a synaptic DNA complex. After nicking of the first DNA strand, excision of the transposon proceeds through a series of intermediates. The transposase then mediates the insertion of the transposon at a new site by strand transfer. The activity of the wild- type tran
   6831..72      -  promoter       SV40 promoter (across the origin): SV40 enhancer and early promoter
