[The description below was written by a language model from this plasmid's Addgene catalogue record and pLannotate feature annotations shown in this document.]
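Description:
pAV-H1promoter-2xTetO-High_ribosome_load-Tornado-2xALFA-10xSunTag is a 7,088 nt mammalian expression plasmid on the pAV backbone, built by Gibson cloning to produce a circular RNA translation reporter in cells. It is maintained in E. coli through a high-copy ColE1/pUC-type origin and an ampicillin resistance (β-lactamase) gene, and it also carries an f1 phage origin. The annotation detects partial AAV2 inverted terminal repeats as fragments only. The record classifies the plasmid simply as a mammalian expression vector and does not describe any use for AAV packaging.

The payload is driven by the H1-2O2 promoter, a variant of the human H1 RNA polymerase III promoter carrying two Tet operator sites, so that transcription can be made doxycycline-inducible in cells expressing the Tet repressor. Downstream lies a Tornado cassette, of which a twister-type ribozyme fragment is annotated. In the Tornado system, flanking self-cleaving ribozymes leave RNA ends that are ligated by cellular machinery, yielding a circular RNA. The circularised segment contains a Kozak sequence and a synthetic open reading frame encoding two ALFA tags and ten SunTag (GCN4_v4) peptide repeats. Only some of these repeats were picked up by the automated annotation. Nascent SunTag peptides can be bound by a fluorescent scFv fusion, allowing translation to be visualised. The "high ribosome load" design is named in the record, but its sequence basis is not explained.

A separate, oppositely oriented cassette places Tn5-derived neo, which allows G418 selection in mammalian cells, along with a ble fragment, under the SV40 early promoter. This cassette ends with the SV40 small t intron and a polyadenylation signal. The stated purpose is expression of a high-ribosome-loading circular RNA reporter, and the associated work concerns long-term imaging of individual translating ribosomes.
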