Addgene plasmid #231594: pAV-H1promoter-2xTetO-High_ribosome_load-Tornado-2xALFA-10xSunTag
Purpose: Express high ribosome loading circular RNA translation reporter with 2xALFATag-10xSunTag under H1 promoter
Depositing lab: Marvin Tanenbaum. Depositing organization: Hubrecht Institute. Publication: Long-term imaging of individual ribosomes reveals ribosome cooperativity in mRNA translation. Madern MF, Yang S, Witteveen O, Segeren HA, Bauer M, Tanenbaum ME. Cell. 2025 Jan 23:S0092-8674(25)00045-5. doi: 10.1016/j.cell.2025.01.016. PubMed 39892379.
Backbone
  Vector backbone: pAV
  Vector type: Mammalian Expression
Growth in bacteria
  Bacterial resistance: Ampicillin, 100 μg/mL
  Growth temperature: 37°C
  Growth strain: DH5alpha
  Copy number: Unknown
Gene/Insert
  Gene/Insert name: Kozak sequence-Tornado-10xSunTag-2xALFATag
  Species: Synthetic
  Cloning method: Gibson Cloning
Terms and licenses: Academic/Nonprofit Terms; Industry Terms: Not Available to Industry
How to cite: pAV-H1promoter-2xTetO-High_ribosome_load-Tornado-2xALFA-10xSunTag was a gift from Marvin Tanenbaum (Addgene plasmid # 231594 ; http://n2t.net/addgene:231594 ; RRID:Addgene_231594)
